Addgene plasmid #180536: KTK_221
Purpose: Entry vector containing K.rhaeticus native promoter pKr0953 (200 bases upstream from gene start codon)
Depositing lab: Tom Ellis. Depositing organization: Imperial College London. Publication: Komagataeibacter Tool Kit (KTK): A Modular Cloning System for Multigene Constructs and Programmed Protein Secretion from Cellulose Producing Bacteria. Goosens VJ, Walker KT, Aragon SM, Singh A, Senthivel VR, Dekker L, Caro-Astorga J, Buat MLA, Song W, Lee KY, Ellis T. ACS Synth Biol. 2021 Dec 17;10(12):3422-3434. doi: 10.1021/acssynbio.1c00358. Epub 2021 Nov 12. PubMed 34767345.
Backbone
  Vector backbone: pSEVA331
  Vector type: Bacterial Expression
Growth in bacteria
  Bacterial resistance: Ampicillin, 100 μg/mL
  Growth temperature: 37°C
  Growth strain: DH5alpha
  Copy number: High Copy
Gene/Insert
  Gene/Insert name: K.rhaeticus native promoter pKr0953 (200 bases upstream from gene start codon)
  Species: K. rhaeticus
  Cloning method: Restriction Enzyme; 5′ cloning site unknown (unknown if destroyed)
Terms and licenses: Academic/Nonprofit Terms; Industry Terms: Not Available to Industry
Depositor comments: Read the preprint at https://www.biorxiv.org/content/10.1101/2021.06.09.447691v1.full
How to cite: KTK_221 was a gift from Tom Ellis (Addgene plasmid # 180536 ; http://n2t.net/addgene:180536 ; RRID:Addgene_180536)
