[The description below was written by a language model from this plasmid's Addgene catalogue record and pLannotate feature annotations shown in this document.]
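Description:
KTK_221 is a small entry-level (part-storage) plasmid from the Komagataeibacter Tool Kit, a modular cloning system built for assembling multigene constructs in cellulose-producing bacteria. It carries a single regulatory part, the native Komagataeibacter rhaeticus promoter pKr0953, defined as the 200 bases immediately upstream of the start codon of the corresponding gene. As an entry vector it is meant to hold this promoter as a reusable module that can be combined with other toolkit parts in later assembly steps. It is not meant to express anything itself, and no coding sequence, reporter or tag is recorded downstream of the promoter.

The sequenced plasmid is about 2.1 kb. Automated annotation finds only three features: a β-lactamase gene (AmpR) with its own bla promoter, conferring ampicillin resistance, and a high-copy ColE1/pUC-type origin of replication. This matches the catalogue's listing of ampicillin selection and high copy number in standard E. coli cloning strains. The catalogue names pSEVA331 as the backbone, but the annotated features look like a minimal ampicillin/pUC-type E. coli cloning vector, and no broad-host-range replicon is annotated. The record does not explain this discrepancy. The promoter insert was not picked up by the annotation tool and presumably lies in the unannotated stretch outside the marker and origin. The flanking cloning sites are also unrecorded, with the cloning method given only as restriction-enzyme based and the 5′ site as unknown.

The plasmid's typical use would be as a source of a native K. rhaeticus promoter for driving genes of interest in engineered Komagataeibacter strains. The record gives no information on the promoter's strength or regulation.
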