Features (pLannotate 1.2.2; 3 found; start..end, strand, type, name):
     97..957     -  CDS            AmpR: β-lactamase; bla; confers resistance to ampicillin, carbenicillin, and related antibiotics
    958..1062    -  promoter       AmpR promoter: bla
   1165..1753    +  rep_origin     ori: high-copy-number ColE1/pMB1/pBR322/pUC origin of replication
>Addgene plasmid #180536 | KTK_221 | addgene full sequence | sequence record 358955 | Addgene NGS Result
AAGATTATCAAAAAGGATCTTCACCTAGATCCTTTTAAATTAAAAATGAAGTTTTAAATCAATCTAAAGT
ATATATGAGTAAACTTGGTCTGACAGTTACCAATGCTTAATCAGTGAGGCACCTATCTCAGCGATCTGTC
TATTTCGTTCATCCATAGTTGCCTGACTCCCCGTCGTGTAGATAACTACGATACGGGAGGGCTTACCATC
TGGCCCCAGTGCTGCAATGATACCGCGGGACCCACGCTCACCGGCTCCAGATTTATCAGCAATAAACCAG
CCAGCCGGAAGGGCCGAGCGCAGAAGTGGTCCTGCAACTTTATCCGCCTCCATCCAGTCTATTAATTGTT
GCCGGGAAGCTAGAGTAAGTAGTTCGCCAGTTAATAGTTTGCGCAACGTTGTTGCCATTGCTACAGGCAT
CGTGGTGTCACGCTCGTCGTTTGGTATGGCTTCATTCAGCTCCGGTTCCCAACGATCAAGGCGAGTTACA
TGATCCCCCATGTTGTGCAAAAAAGCGGTTAGCTCCTTCGGTCCTCCGATCGTTGTCAGAAGTAAGTTGG
CCGCAGTGTTATCACTCATGGTTATGGCAGCACTGCATAATTCTCTTACTGTCATGCCATCCGTAAGATG
CTTTTCTGTGACTGGTGAGTACTCAACCAAGTCATTCTGAGAATAGTGTATGCGGCGACCGAGTTGCTCT
TGCCCGGCGTCAATACGGGATAATACCGCGCCACATAGCAGAACTTTAAAAGTGCTCATCATTGGAAAAC
GTTCTTCGGGGCGAAAACTCTCAAGGATCTTACCGCTGTTGAGATCCAGTTCGATGTAACCCACTCGTGC
ACCCAACTGATCTTCAGCATCTTTTACTTTCACCAGCGTTTCTGGGTGAGCAAAAACAGGAAGGCAAAAT
GCCGCAAAAAAGGGAATAAGGGCGACACGGAAATGTTGAATACTCATACTCTTCCTTTTTCAATATTATT
GAAGCATTTATCAGGGTTATTGTCTCATGAGCGGATACATATTTGAATGTATTTAGAAAAATAAACAAAT
AGGGGTTCCGCGCACATTTCCCCGAAAAGTGCCACCTGTCATGACCAAAATCCCTTAACGTGAGTTTTCG
TTCCACTGAGCGTCAGACCCCGTAGAAAAGATCAAAGGATCTTCTTGAGATCCTTTTTTTCTGCGCGTAA
TCTGCTGCTTGCAAACAAAAAAACCACCGCTACCAGCGGTGGTTTGTTTGCCGGATCAAGAGCTACCAAC
TCTTTTTCCGAAGGTAACTGGCTTCAGCAGAGCGCAGATACCAAATACTGTTCTTCTAGTGTAGCCGTAG
TTAGGCCACCACTTCAAGAACTCTGTAGCACCGCCTACATACCTCGCTCTGCTAATCCTGTTACCAGTGG
CTGCTGCCAGTGGCGATAAGTCGTGTCTTACCGGGTTGGACTCAAGACGATAGTTACCGGATAAGGCGCA
GCGGTCGGGCTGAACGGGGGGTTCGTGCACACAGCCCAGCTTGGAGCGAACGACCTACACCGAACTGAGA
TACCTACAGCGTGAGCTATGAGAAAGCGCCACGCTTCCCGAAGGGAGAAAGGCGGACAGGTATCCGGTAA
GCGGCAGGGTCGGAACAGGAGAGCGCACGAGGGAGCTTCCAGGGGGAAACGCCTGGTATCTTTATAGTCC
TGTCGGGTTTCGCCACCTCTGACTTGAGCGTCGATTTTTGTGATGCTCGTCAGGGGGGCGGAGCCTATGG
AAAAACGCCAGCAACGCGGCCTTTTTACGGTTCCTGGCCTTTTGCTGGCCTTTTGCTCACATGTTCTTTC
CTGCGTTATCCCCTGATTCTGTGGATAACCGTAGTCGGTCTCTGACCGGCGGCGTCAGGCGTACTGTATC
GTGCCCGCCTGGTCGGCTTTGGTGCATCGGAGGCATCCGATACCTGCCAGACGCTGCATGCCCATGCCAT
GGCCTGCTTCACGGTTGCGGCCCATACGTGAAAGCATGGCTGAAAATGGCGGCATACCGGTCCTGATCGC
GTGATGCCGGTATCGTGAACGGAAAAAATGCCGCACATGGCTGAGACC
